Addgene plasmid #89638: pLenti-sgRNA-lib 2.0
Purpose: (Empty Backbone) sgRNA expression in mammalian cells after Gateway cloning
Depositing lab: Wensheng Wei. Depositing organization: Peking University. Publication: Genome-scale deletion screening of human long non-coding RNAs using a paired-guide RNA CRISPR-Cas9 library. Zhu S, Li W, Liu J, Chen CH, Liao Q, Xu P, Xu H, Xiao T, Cao Z, Peng J, Yuan P, Brown M, Liu XS, Wei W. Nat Biotechnol. 2016 Dec;34(12):1279-1286. doi: 10.1038/nbt.3715. Epub 2016 Oct 31. PubMed 27798563.
Backbone
  Vector backbone: pLL3.7
  Backbone manufacturer: Addgene plasmid #11795
  Backbone size (bp): 10054
  Modifications to backbone: Addition of hU6 promoter and Gateway cloning cassette
  Vector type: Mammalian Expression, Lentiviral
  Promoter: hU6
  Selectable markers: EGFP
Growth in bacteria
  Bacterial resistance: Chloramphenicol and Ampicillin, 25 & 100 μg/mL
  Growth temperature: 37°C
  Growth strain: ccdB Survival
  Copy number: Unknown
Gene/Insert
  Cloning method: Gateway Cloning
  Sequencing primers: 5′ U6sponge-F (5'-GGACTATCATATGCTTACCGTAACTTGA-3'); 3′ StrepPyoCas9-5UTR-F (5'-CGGTGCCACTTTTTCAAGTTG-3')
Terms and licenses: Academic/Nonprofit Terms; Industry Terms: Not Available to Industry
How to cite: pLenti-sgRNA-lib 2.0 was a gift from Wensheng Wei (Addgene plasmid # 89638 ; http://n2t.net/addgene:89638 ; RRID:Addgene_89638)
