[The description below was written by a language model from this plasmid's Addgene catalogue record and pLannotate feature annotations shown in this document.]
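Description:
pLenti-sgRNA-lib 2.0 is an empty lentiviral backbone of about 10 kb, derived from pLL3.7 by adding a human U6 promoter and a Gateway destination cassette, and intended for expressing sgRNAs in mammalian cells. In bacteria it replicates from a high-copy ColE1/pUC-type origin and carries ampicillin resistance on the backbone plus chloramphenicol resistance within the Gateway cassette. Because that cassette also encodes the CcdB toxin, the unrecombined plasmid must be maintained in a ccdB-tolerant strain. The two annotated sequence records (depositor and sequencing-derived) show the same set and order of features, differing only in numbering origin and by about one nucleotide in length.

The viral portion has a CMV enhancer/promoter fused to a truncated HIV-1 5' LTR, followed by the Ψ packaging signal, a gag fragment, the RRE and the cPPT/CTS, with a WPRE and a second truncated LTR at the 3' end. These elements allow the genomic RNA to be transcribed, packaged and integrated when helper functions are supplied in trans. Downstream of the cPPT, the RNA polymerase III U6 promoter (followed by a short T7 promoter) leads into attR1, the inverted ccdB/CmR cassette and attR2, and then a fragment of the Streptococcus pyogenes tracrRNA that serves as sgRNA scaffold sequence. An LR reaction replaces the ccdB/CmR segment with the guide-containing insert, placing it between U6 and the scaffold while providing counter-selection against unrecombined vector. A separate CMV-driven EGFP cassette flanked by loxP sites marks transduced cells and could be excised by Cre. The associated publication describes a paired-guide RNA CRISPR-Cas9 library for genome-scale deletion screening of human long non-coding RNAs, consistent with use as a library backbone.
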