Features (pLannotate 1.2.2; 33 found; start..end, strand, type, name):
     31..83      -  misc_feature   bom (fragment): basis of mobility region from pBR322
    238..617     +  enhancer       CMV enhancer: human cytomegalovirus immediate early enhancer
    618..817     +  promoter       CMV promoter: human cytomegalovirus (CMV) immediate early promoter
    835..1015    +  LTR            5' LTR (truncated): truncated 5' long terminal repeat (LTR) from HIV-1
   1062..1187    +  misc_feature   HIV-1 Ψ: packaging signal of human immunodeficiency virus type 1
   1171..1509    +  CDS            HIV-1 gag (fragment): gag protein from human immunodeficiency virus 1; gag
   1686..1919    +  misc_feature   RRE: The Rev response element (RRE) of HIV-1 allows for Rev-dependent mRNA export from the nucleus to the cytoplasm.
   2296..2396    +  CDS            Rev (fragment): human immunodeficiency virus 1 (HIV-1) Rev protein; rev; enhances nuclear export of unspliced and incompletely spliced viral mRNAs
   2446..2563    +  misc_feature   cPPT/CTS: central polypurine tract and central termination sequence of HIV-1
   2643..2882    +  promoter       U6 promoter: RNA polymerase III promoter for human U6 snRNA
   2914..2932    +  promoter       T7 promoter: promoter for bacteriophage T7 RNA polymerase
   2962..3086    +  protein_bind   attR1: mutant version of attR; recombination site for the Gateway® LR reaction LR Clonase™
   3322..3474    -  CDS            dpnD (fragment): DPND_STRPN - Protein predicted: Swiss-Prot protein existence level 4. From Streptococcus pneumoniae serotype 4 (strain ATCC BAA-334 / TIGR4).
   3518..3820    -  CDS            ccdB: CCDB_ECOLI - Also known as G, letB, letD. Experimental evidence at protein level: Swiss-Prot protein existence level 1. Toxic component of a type II toxin-antitoxin (TA) system, functioning in plasmid maintainence. Responsible for the post- segregational killing (PSK) of plasmid-free cells, also referred to as a plasmid addiction system. Half-life of over 2 hours. Cell killing by CcdB is accompanied by filamentation, defects in chromosome and plasmid segregation, defects in cell division, formation of anucleate cells, decreased DNA synthesis and plasmid loss. Interferes with the activity of DN
   3825..3983    -  CDS            ccdA (fragment): CCDA_ECO57 - Also known as H, letA. Experimental evidence at protein level: Swiss-Prot protein existence level 1. Antitoxin component of a type II toxin-antitoxin (TA) system which inhibits the post-segregational killing (PSK) of plasmid-free cells, also referred to as a plasmid addiction system. Binds to and blocks the activity of CcdB; will also remove bound CcdB protein from the CcdB-GyrA complex by forming a CcdA-CcdB complex, a process termed rejuvenation. Functions as a transcriptional corepressor for the ccdAB operon, repression also requires CcdB (By similarity). From Escherichia coli
   4165..4823    -  CDS            CmR: chloramphenicol acetyltransferase; cat; confers resistance to chloramphenicol
   4824..4926    -  promoter       cat promoter: promoter of the E. coli cat gene encoding chloramphenicol acetyltransferase
   5104..5228    -  protein_bind   attR2: mutant version of attR; recombination site for the Gateway® LR reaction LR Clonase™
   5279..5346    +  misc_RNA       tracrRNA (fragment): trans-activating CRISPR RNA for the Streptococcus pyogenes CRISPR/Cas9 system
   5355..5380    -  misc_feature   MCS (fragment): pBluescript multiple cloning site
   5415..5448    +  protein_bind   loxP: Cre-mediated recombination occurs in the 8-bp core sequence (GCATACAT). Cre recombinase
   5564..5867    +  enhancer       CMV enhancer: human cytomegalovirus immediate early enhancer
   5868..6071    +  promoter       CMV promoter: human cytomegalovirus (CMV) immediate early promoter
   6116..6832    +  CDS            EGFP: EGFP is a basic (constitutively fluorescent) green fluorescent protein published in 1996, derived from Aequorea victoria. It is reported to be a rapidly-maturing weak dimer with moderate acid sensitivity.
   6854..6887    +  protein_bind   loxP: Cre-mediated recombination occurs in the 8-bp core sequence (GCATACAT). Cre recombinase
   6920..6943    +  misc_feature   MCS (fragment): pBluescript multiple cloning site
   6943..7531    +  misc_feature   WPRE: woodchuck hepatitis virus posttranscriptional regulatory element
   7532..7551    +  misc_feature   MCS (fragment): pBluescript multiple cloning site
   7553..8053    +  CDS            nef (fragment): NEF_HV1LA - Experimental evidence at protein level: Swiss-Prot protein existence level 1. Extracellular Nef protein targets CD4(+) T-lymphocytes for apoptosis by interacting with CXCR4 surface receptors. From Human immunodeficiency virus type 1 group M subtype B (isolate Lai) (HIV-1).
   8060..8240    +  LTR            5' LTR (truncated): truncated 5' long terminal repeat (LTR) from HIV-1
   8302..8890    -  rep_origin     ori: high-copy-number ColE1/pMB1/pBR322/pUC origin of replication
   9061..9921    -  CDS            AmpR: β-lactamase; bla; confers resistance to ampicillin, carbenicillin, and related antibiotics
   9922..10026   -  promoter       AmpR promoter: bla
>Addgene plasmid #89638 | pLenti-sgRNA-lib 2.0 | depositor full sequence | sequence record 173711 | pLenti-sgRNA-lib 2.0 sequence 10054 bps
GTCGACGGATCGGGAGATCTCCCGATCCCCTATGGTGCACTCTCAGTACAATCTGCTCTGATGCCGCATA
GTTAAGCCAGTATCTGCTCCCTGCTTGTGTGTTGGAGGTCGCTGAGTAGTGCGCGAGCAAAATTTAAGCT
ACAACAAGGCAAGGCTTGACCGACAATTGCATGAAGAATCTGCTTAGGGTTAGGCGTTTTGCGCTGCTTC
GCGATGTACGGGCCAGATATACGCGTTGACATTGATTATTGACTAGTTATTAATAGTAATCAATTACGGG
GTCATTAGTTCATAGCCCATATATGGAGTTCCGCGTTACATAACTTACGGTAAATGGCCCGCCTGGCTGA
CCGCCCAACGACCCCCGCCCATTGACGTCAATAATGACGTATGTTCCCATAGTAACGCCAATAGGGACTT
TCCATTGACGTCAATGGGTGGAGTATTTACGGTAAACTGCCCACTTGGCAGTACATCAAGTGTATCATAT
GCCAAGTACGCCCCCTATTGACGTCAATGACGGTAAATGGCCCGCCTGGCATTATGCCCAGTACATGACC
TTATGGGACTTTCCTACTTGGCAGTACATCTACGTATTAGTCATCGCTATTACCATGGTGATGCGGTTTT
GGCAGTACATCAATGGGCGTGGATAGCGGTTTGACTCACGGGGATTTCCAAGTCTCCACCCCATTGACGT
CAATGGGAGTTTGTTTTGGCACCAAAATCAACGGGACTTTCCAAAATGTCGTAACAACTCCGCCCCATTG
ACGCAAATGGGCGGTAGGCGTGTACGGTGGGAGGTCTATATAAGCAGCGCGTTTTGCCTGTACTGGGTCT
CTCTGGTTAGACCAGATCTGAGCCTGGGAGCTCTCTGGCTAACTAGGGAACCCACTGCTTAAGCCTCAAT
AAAGCTTGCCTTGAGTGCTTCAAGTAGTGTGTGCCCGTCTGTTGTGTGACTCTGGTAACTAGAGATCCCT
CAGACCCTTTTAGTCAGTGTGGAAAATCTCTAGCAGTGGCGCCCGAACAGGGACTTGAAAGCGAAAGGGA
AACCAGAGGAGCTCTCTCGACGCAGGACTCGGCTTGCTGAAGCGCGCACGGCAAGAGGCGAGGGGCGGCG
ACTGGTGAGTACGCCAAAAATTTTGACTAGCGGAGGCTAGAAGGAGAGAGATGGGTGCGAGAGCGTCAGT
ATTAAGCGGGGGAGAATTAGATCGCGATGGGAAAAAATTCGGTTAAGGCCAGGGGGAAAGAAAAAATATA
AATTAAAACATATAGTATGGGCAAGCAGGGAGCTAGAACGATTCGCAGTTAATCCTGGCCTGTTAGAAAC
ATCAGAAGGCTGTAGACAAATACTGGGACAGCTACAACCATCCCTTCAGACAGGATCAGAAGAACTTAGA
TCATTATATAATACAGTAGCAACCCTCTATTGTGTGCATCAAAGGATAGAGATAAAAGACACCAAGGAAG
CTTTAGACAAGATAGAGGAAGAGCAAAACAAAAGTAAGACCACCGCACAGCAAGCGGCCGGCCGCGCTGA
TCTTCAGACCTGGAGGAGGAGATATGAGGGACAATTGGAGAAGTGAATTATATAAATATAAAGTAGTAAA
AATTGAACCATTAGGAGTAGCACCCACCAAGGCAAAGAGAAGAGTGGTGCAGAGAGAAAAAAGAGCAGTG
GGAATAGGAGCTTTGTTCCTTGGGTTCTTGGGAGCAGCAGGAAGCACTATGGGCGCAGCGTCAATGACGC
TGACGGTACAGGCCAGACAATTATTGTCTGGTATAGTGCAGCAGCAGAACAATTTGCTGAGGGCTATTGA
GGCGCAACAGCATCTGTTGCAACTCACAGTCTGGGGCATCAAGCAGCTCCAGGCAAGAATCCTGGCTGTG
GAAAGATACCTAAAGGATCAACAGCTCCTGGGGATTTGGGGTTGCTCTGGAAAACTCATTTGCACCACTG
CTGTGCCTTGGAATGCTAGTTGGAGTAATAAATCTCTGGAACAGATTTGGAATCACACGACCTGGATGGA
GTGGGACAGAGAAATTAACAATTACACAAGCTTAATACACTCCTTAATTGAAGAATCGCAAAACCAGCAA
GAAAAGAATGAACAAGAATTATTGGAATTAGATAAATGGGCAAGTTTGTGGAATTGGTTTAACATAACAA
ATTGGCTGTGGTATATAAAATTATTCATAATGATAGTAGGAGGCTTGGTAGGTTTAAGAATAGTTTTTGC
TGTACTTTCTATAGTGAATAGAGTTAGGCAGGGATATTCACCATTATCGTTTCAGACCCACCTCCCAACC
CCGAGGGGACCCGACAGGCCCGAAGGAATAGAAGAAGAAGGTGGAGAGAGAGACAGAGACAGATCCATTC
GATTAGTGAACGGATCGGCACTGCGTGCGCCAATTCTGCAGACAAATGGCAGTATTCATCCACAATTTTA
AAAGAAAAGGGGGGATTGGGGGGTACAGTGCAGGGGAAAGAATAGTAGACATAATAGCAACAGACATACA
AACTAAAGAATTACAAAAACAAATTACAAAAATTCAAAATTTTCGGGTTTATTACAGGGACAGCAGAGAT
CCAGTTTGGTTAGTACCGGGCCCGCTCTAGAGGTACCAAGGTCGGGCAGGAAGAGGGCCTATTTCCATGA
TTCCTTCATATTTGCATATACGATACAAGGCTGTTAGAGAGATAATTAGAATTAATTTGACTGTAAACAC
AAAGATATTAGTACAAAATACGTGACGTAGAAAGTAATAATTTCTTGGGTATTTGCAGTTTTTAAAATTA
TGTTTTAAAATGGACTATCATATGCTTACCGTAACTTGAAAGTATTTCGATTTCTTGGCTTTATATATCT
TGTGGAAAGGACGAAACACCGAGAGACGCTGGCTTATCGAAATTAATACGACTCACTATAGGGAGACCCA
AGCTGGCTAGTTAAGCTATCAACAAGTTTGTACAAAAAAGCTGAACGAGAAACGTAAAATGATATAAATA
TCAATATATTAAATTAGATTTTGCATAAAAAACAGACTACATAATACTGTAAAACACAACATATCCAGTC
ACTATGAATCAACTACTTAGATGGTATTAGTGACCTGTAGTCGACCGACAGCCTTCCAAATGTTCTTCGG
GTGATGCTGCCAACTTAGTCGACCGACAGCCTTCCAAATGTTCTTCTCAAACGGAATCGTCGTATCCAGC
CTACTCGCTATTGTCCTCAATGCCGTATTAAATCATAAAAAGAAATAAGAAAAAGAGGTGCGAGCCTCTT
TTTTGTGTGACAAAATAAAAACATCTACCTATTCATATACGCTAGTGTCATAGTCCTGAAAATCATCTGC
ATCAAGAACAATTTCACAACTCTTATACTTTTCTCTTACAAGTCGTTCGGCTTCATCTGGATTTTCAGCC
TCTATACTTACTAAACGTGATAAAGTTTCTGTAATTTCTACTGTATCGACCTGCAGACTGGCTGTGTATA
AGGGAGCCTGACATTTATATTCCCCAGAACATCAGGTTAATGGCGTTTTTGATGTCATTTTCGCGGTGGC
TGAGATCAGCCACTTCTTCCCCGATAACGGAGACCGGCACACTGGCCATATCGGTGGTCATCATGCGCCA
GCTTTCATCCCCGATATGCACCACCGGGTAAAGTTCACGGGAGACTTTATCTGACAGCAGACGTGCACTG
GCCAGGGGGATCACCATCCGTCGCCCGGGCGTGTCAATAATATCACTCTGTACATCCACAAACAGACGAT
AACGGCTCTCTCTTTTATAGGTGTAAACCTTAAACTGCATTTCACCAGCCCCTGTTCTCGTCAGCAAAAG
AGCCGTTCATTTCAATAAACCGGGCGACCTCAGCCATCCCTTCCTGATTTTCCGCTTTCCAGCGTTCGGC
ACGCAGACGACGGGCTTCATTCTGCATGGTTGTGCTTACCAGACCGGAGATATTGACATCATATATGCCT
TGAGCAACTGATAGCTGTCGCTGTCAACTGTCACTGTAATACGCTGCTTCATAGCATACCTCTTTTTGAC
ATACTTCGGGTATACATATCAGTATATATTCTTATACCGCAAAAATCAGCGCGCAAATACGCATACTGTT
ATCTGGCTTTTAGTAAGCCGGATCCACGCGGCGTTTACGCCCCCCCTGCCACTCATCGCAGTACTGTTGT
AATTCATTAAGCATTCTGCCGACATGGAAGCCATCACAAACGGCATGATGAACCTGAATCGCCAGCGGCA
TCAGCACCTTGTCGCCTTGCGTATAATATTTGCCCATGGTGAAAACGGGGGCGAAGAAGTTGTCCATATT
GGCCACGTTTAAATCAAAACTGGTGAAACTCACCCAGGGATTGGCTGAGACGAAAAACATATTCTCAATA
AACCCTTTAGGGAAATAGGCCAGGTTTTCACCGTAACACGCCACATCTTGCGAATATATGTGTAGAAACT
GCCGGAAATCGTCGTGGTATTCACTCCAGAGCGATGAAAACGTTTCAGTTTGCTCATGGAAAACGGTGTA
ACAAGGGTGAACACTATCCCATATCACCAGCTCACCGTCTTTCATTGCCATACGGAATTCCGGATGAGCA
TTCATCAGGCGGGCAAGAATGTGAATAAAGGCCGGATAAAACTTGTGCTTATTTTTCTTTACGGTCTTTA
AAAAGGCCGTAATATCCAGCTGAACGGTCTGGTTATAGGTACATTGAGCAACTGACTGAAATGCCTCAAA
ATGTTCTTTACGATGCCATTGGGATATATCAACGGTGGTATATCCAGTGATTTTTTTCTCCATTTTAGCT
TCCTTAGCTCCTGAAAATCTCGATAACTCAAAAAATACGCCCGGTAGTGATCTTATTTCATTATGGTGAA
AGTTGGAACCTCTTACGTGCCGATCAACGTCTCATTTTCGCCAAAAGTTGGCCCAGGGCTTCCCGGTATC
AACAGGGACACCAGGATTTATTTATTCTGCGAAGTGATCTTCCGTCACAGGTATTTATTCGGCGCAAAGT
GCGTCGGGTGATGCTGCCAACTTAGTCGACTACAGGTCACTAATACCATCTAAGTAGTTGATTCATAGTG
ACTGGATATGTTGTGTTTTACAGTATTATGTAGTCTGTTTTTTATGCAAAATCTAATTTAATATATTGAT
ATTTATATCATTTTACGTTTCTCGTTCAGCTTTCTTGTACAAAGTGGTTGATCTAGAGGGCCCGCGGTTC
GAACGTCTCTGTTTAAGAGCTATGCTGGAAACAGCATAGCAAGTTTAAATAAGGCTAGTCCGTTATCAAC
TTGAAAAAGTGGCACCGAGTCGGTGCTTTTTTTTCTCGAGGTCGACGGTATCGATAAGCTCGCTTCACGA
GATTCCAGCAGGTCGAGGGACCTAATAACTTCGTATAGCATACATTATACGAAGTTATATTAAGGGTTCC
AAGCTTAAGCGGCCGCGTGGATAACCGTATTACCGCCATGCATTAGTTATTAATAGTAATCAATTACGGG
GTCATTAGTTCATAGCCCATATATGGAGTTCCGCGTTACATAACTTACGGTAAATGGCCCGCCTGGCTGA
CCGCCCAACGACCCCCGCCCATTGACGTCAATAATGACGTATGTTCCCATAGTAACGCCAATAGGGACTT
TCCATTGACGTCAATGGGTGGAGTATTTACGGTAAACTGCCCACTTGGCAGTACATCAAGTGTATCATAT
GCCAAGTACGCCCCCTATTGACGTCAATGACGGTAAATGGCCCGCCTGGCATTATGCCCAGTACATGACC
TTATGGGACTTTCCTACTTGGCAGTACATCTACGTATTAGTCATCGCTATTACCATGGTGATGCGGTTTT
GGCAGTACATCAATGGGCGTGGATAGCGGTTTGACTCACGGGGATTTCCAAGTCTCCACCCCATTGACGT
CAATGGGAGTTTGTTTTGGCACCAAAATCAACGGGACTTTCCAAAATGTCGTAACAACTCCGCCCCATTG
ACGCAAATGGGCGGTAGGCGTGTACGGTGGGAGGTCTATATAAGCAGAGCTGGTTTAGTGAACCGTCAGA
TCCGCTAGCGCTACCGGTCGCCACCATGGTGAGCAAGGGCGAGGAGCTGTTCACCGGGGTGGTGCCCATC
CTGGTCGAGCTGGACGGCGACGTAAACGGCCACAAGTTCAGCGTGTCCGGCGAGGGCGAGGGCGATGCCA
CCTACGGCAAGCTGACCCTGAAGTTCATCTGCACCACCGGCAAGCTGCCCGTGCCCTGGCCCACCCTCGT
GACCACCCTGACCTACGGCGTGCAGTGCTTCAGCCGCTACCCCGACCACATGAAGCAGCACGACTTCTTC
AAGTCCGCCATGCCCGAAGGCTACGTCCAGGAGCGCACCATCTTCTTCAAGGACGACGGCAACTACAAGA
CCCGCGCCGAGGTGAAGTTCGAGGGCGACACCCTGGTGAACCGCATCGAGCTGAAGGGCATCGACTTCAA
GGAGGACGGCAACATCCTGGGGCACAAGCTGGAGTACAACTACAACAGCCACAACGTCTATATCATGGCC
GACAAGCAGAAGAACGGCATCAAGGTGAACTTCAAGATCCGCCACAACATCGAGGACGGCAGCGTGCAGC
TCGCCGACCACTACCAGCAGAACACCCCCATCGGCGACGGCCCCGTGCTGCTGCCCGACAACCACTACCT
GAGCACCCAGTCCGCCCTGAGCAAAGACCCCAACGAGAAGCGCGATCACATGGTCCTGCTGGAGTTCGTG
ACCGCCGCCGGGATCACTCTCGGCATGGACGAGCTGTACAAGTAGAATTCGTCGAGGGACCTAATAACTT
CGTATAGCATACATTATACGAAGTTATACATGTTTAAGGGTTCCGGTTCCACTAGGTACAATTCGATATC
AAGCTTATCGATAATCAACCTCTGGATTACAAAATTTGTGAAAGATTGACTGGTATTCTTAACTATGTTG
CTCCTTTTACGCTATGTGGATACGCTGCTTTAATGCCTTTGTATCATGCTATTGCTTCCCGTATGGCTTT
CATTTTCTCCTCCTTGTATAAATCCTGGTTGCTGTCTCTTTATGAGGAGTTGTGGCCCGTTGTCAGGCAA
CGTGGCGTGGTGTGCACTGTGTTTGCTGACGCAACCCCCACTGGTTGGGGCATTGCCACCACCTGTCAGC
TCCTTTCCGGGACTTTCGCTTTCCCCCTCCCTATTGCCACGGCGGAACTCATCGCCGCCTGCCTTGCCCG
CTGCTGGACAGGGGCTCGGCTGTTGGGCACTGACAATTCCGTGGTGTTGTCGGGGAAATCATCGTCCTTT
CCTTGGCTGCTCGCCTGTGTTGCCACCTGGATTCTGCGCGGGACGTCCTTCTGCTACGTCCCTTCGGCCC
TCAATCCAGCGGACCTTCCTTCCCGCGGCCTGCTGCCGGCTCTGCGGCCTCTTCCGCGTCTTCGCCTTCG
CCCTCAGACGAGTCGGATCTCCCTTTGGGCCGCCTCCCCGCATCGATACCGTCGACCTCGATCGAGACCT
AGAAAAACATGGAGCAATCACAAGTAGCAATACAGCAGCTACCAATGCTGATTGTGCCTGGCTAGAAGCA
CAAGAGGAGGAGGAGGTGGGTTTTCCAGTCACACCTCAGGTACCTTTAAGACCAATGACTTACAAGGCAG
CTGTAGATCTTAGCCACTTTTTAAAAGAAAAGGGGGGACTGGAAGGGCTAATTCACTCCCAACGAAGACA
AGATATCCTTGATCTGTGGATCTACCACACACAAGGCTACTTCCCTGATTGGCAGAACTACACACCAGGG
CCAGGGATCAGATATCCACTGACCTTTGGATGGTGCTACAAGCTAGTACCAGTTGAGCAAGAGAAGGTAG
AAGAAGCCAATGAAGGAGAGAACACCCGCTTGTTACACCCTGTGAGCCTGCATGGGATGGATGACCCGGA
GAGAGAAGTATTAGAGTGGAGGTTTGACAGCCGCCTAGCATTTCATCACATGGCCCGAGAGCTGCATCCG
GACTGTACTGGGTCTCTCTGGTTAGACCAGATCTGAGCCTGGGAGCTCTCTGGCTAACTAGGGAACCCAC
TGCTTAAGCCTCAATAAAGCTTGCCTTGAGTGCTTCAAGTAGTGTGTGCCCGTCTGTTGTGTGACTCTGG
TAACTAGAGATCCCTCAGACCCTTTTAGTCAGTGTGGAAAATCTCTAGCAGCATGTGAGCAAAAGGCCAG
CAAAAGGCCAGGAACCGTAAAAAGGCCGCGTTGCTGGCGTTTTTCCATAGGCTCCGCCCCCCTGACGAGC
ATCACAAAAATCGACGCTCAAGTCAGAGGTGGCGAAACCCGACAGGACTATAAAGATACCAGGCGTTTCC
CCCTGGAAGCTCCCTCGTGCGCTCTCCTGTTCCGACCCTGCCGCTTACCGGATACCTGTCCGCCTTTCTC
CCTTCGGGAAGCGTGGCGCTTTCTCATAGCTCACGCTGTAGGTATCTCAGTTCGGTGTAGGTCGTTCGCT
CCAAGCTGGGCTGTGTGCACGAACCCCCCGTTCAGCCCGACCGCTGCGCCTTATCCGGTAACTATCGTCT
TGAGTCCAACCCGGTAAGACACGACTTATCGCCACTGGCAGCAGCCACTGGTAACAGGATTAGCAGAGCG
AGGTATGTAGGCGGTGCTACAGAGTTCTTGAAGTGGTGGCCTAACTACGGCTACACTAGAAGAACAGTAT
TTGGTATCTGCGCTCTGCTGAAGCCAGTTACCTTCGGAAAAAGAGTTGGTAGCTCTTGATCCGGCAAACA
AACCACCGCTGGTAGCGGTGGTTTTTTTGTTTGCAAGCAGCAGATTACGCGCAGAAAAAAAGGATCTCAA
GAAGATCCTTTGATCTTTTCTACGGGGTCTGACGCTCAGTGGAACGAAAACTCACGTTAAGGGATTTTGG
TCATGAGATTATCAAAAAGGATCTTCACCTAGATCCTTTTAAATTAAAAATGAAGTTTTAAATCAATCTA
AAGTATATATGAGTAAACTTGGTCTGACAGTTACCAATGCTTAATCAGTGAGGCACCTATCTCAGCGATC
TGTCTATTTCGTTCATCCATAGTTGCCTGACTCCCCGTCGTGTAGATAACTACGATACGGGAGGGCTTAC
CATCTGGCCCCAGTGCTGCAATGATACCGCGAGACCCACGCTCACCGGCTCCAGATTTATCAGCAATAAA
CCAGCCAGCCGGAAGGGCCGAGCGCAGAAGTGGTCCTGCAACTTTATCCGCCTCCATCCAGTCTATTAAT
TGTTGCCGGGAAGCTAGAGTAAGTAGTTCGCCAGTTAATAGTTTGCGCAACGTTGTTGCCATTGCTACAG
GCATCGTGGTGTCACGCTCGTCGTTTGGTATGGCTTCATTCAGCTCCGGTTCCCAACGATCAAGGCGAGT
TACATGATCCCCCATGTTGTGCAAAAAAGCGGTTAGCTCCTTCGGTCCTCCGATCGTTGTCAGAAGTAAG
TTGGCCGCAGTGTTATCACTCATGGTTATGGCAGCACTGCATAATTCTCTTACTGTCATGCCATCCGTAA
GATGCTTTTCTGTGACTGGTGAGTACTCAACCAAGTCATTCTGAGAATAGTGTATGCGGCGACCGAGTTG
CTCTTGCCCGGCGTCAATACGGGATAATACCGCGCCACATAGCAGAACTTTAAAAGTGCTCATCATTGGA
AAACGTTCTTCGGGGCGAAAACTCTCAAGGATCTTACCGCTGTTGAGATCCAGTTCGATGTAACCCACTC
GTGCACCCAACTGATCTTCAGCATCTTTTACTTTCACCAGCGTTTCTGGGTGAGCAAAAACAGGAAGGCA
AAATGCCGCAAAAAAGGGAATAAGGGCGACACGGAAATGTTGAATACTCATACTCTTCCTTTTTCAATAT
TATTGAAGCATTTATCAGGGTTATTGTCTCATGAGCGGATACATATTTGAATGTATTTAGAAAAATAAAC
AAATAGGGGTTCCGCGCACATTTCCCCGAAAAGTGCCACCTGAC
