Features (pLannotate 1.2.2; 33 found; start..end, strand, type, name):
    131..510     +  enhancer       CMV enhancer: human cytomegalovirus immediate early enhancer
    511..710     +  promoter       CMV promoter: human cytomegalovirus (CMV) immediate early promoter
    728..908     +  LTR            5' LTR (truncated): truncated 5' long terminal repeat (LTR) from HIV-1
    955..1080    +  misc_feature   HIV-1 Ψ: packaging signal of human immunodeficiency virus type 1
   1064..1402    +  CDS            HIV-1 gag (fragment): gag protein from human immunodeficiency virus 1; gag
   1577..1810    +  misc_feature   RRE: The Rev response element (RRE) of HIV-1 allows for Rev-dependent mRNA export from the nucleus to the cytoplasm.
   2187..2287    +  CDS            Rev (fragment): human immunodeficiency virus 1 (HIV-1) Rev protein; rev; enhances nuclear export of unspliced and incompletely spliced viral mRNAs
   2337..2454    +  misc_feature   cPPT/CTS: central polypurine tract and central termination sequence of HIV-1
   2534..2774    +  promoter       U6 promoter: RNA polymerase III promoter for human U6 snRNA
   2806..2824    +  promoter       T7 promoter: promoter for bacteriophage T7 RNA polymerase
   2854..2978    +  protein_bind   attR1: mutant version of attR; recombination site for the Gateway® LR reaction LR Clonase™
   3214..3366    -  CDS            dpnD (fragment): DPND_STRPN - Protein predicted: Swiss-Prot protein existence level 4. From Streptococcus pneumoniae serotype 4 (strain ATCC BAA-334 / TIGR4).
   3410..3712    -  CDS            ccdB: CCDB_ECOLI - Also known as G, letB, letD. Experimental evidence at protein level: Swiss-Prot protein existence level 1. Toxic component of a type II toxin-antitoxin (TA) system, functioning in plasmid maintainence. Responsible for the post- segregational killing (PSK) of plasmid-free cells, also referred to as a plasmid addiction system. Half-life of over 2 hours. Cell killing by CcdB is accompanied by filamentation, defects in chromosome and plasmid segregation, defects in cell division, formation of anucleate cells, decreased DNA synthesis and plasmid loss. Interferes with the activity of DN
   3717..3875    -  CDS            ccdA (fragment): CCDA_ECO57 - Also known as H, letA. Experimental evidence at protein level: Swiss-Prot protein existence level 1. Antitoxin component of a type II toxin-antitoxin (TA) system which inhibits the post-segregational killing (PSK) of plasmid-free cells, also referred to as a plasmid addiction system. Binds to and blocks the activity of CcdB; will also remove bound CcdB protein from the CcdB-GyrA complex by forming a CcdA-CcdB complex, a process termed rejuvenation. Functions as a transcriptional corepressor for the ccdAB operon, repression also requires CcdB (By similarity). From Escherichia coli
   4057..4715    -  CDS            CmR: chloramphenicol acetyltransferase; cat; confers resistance to chloramphenicol
   4716..4818    -  promoter       cat promoter: promoter of the E. coli cat gene encoding chloramphenicol acetyltransferase
   4996..5120    -  protein_bind   attR2: mutant version of attR; recombination site for the Gateway® LR reaction LR Clonase™
   5171..5238    +  misc_RNA       tracrRNA (fragment): trans-activating CRISPR RNA for the Streptococcus pyogenes CRISPR/Cas9 system
   5246..5271    -  misc_feature   MCS (fragment): pBluescript multiple cloning site
   5306..5339    +  protein_bind   loxP: Cre-mediated recombination occurs in the 8-bp core sequence (GCATACAT). Cre recombinase
   5455..5758    +  enhancer       CMV enhancer: human cytomegalovirus immediate early enhancer
   5759..5962    +  promoter       CMV promoter: human cytomegalovirus (CMV) immediate early promoter
   6007..6723    +  CDS            EGFP: EGFP is a basic (constitutively fluorescent) green fluorescent protein published in 1996, derived from Aequorea victoria. It is reported to be a rapidly-maturing weak dimer with moderate acid sensitivity.
   6746..6779    +  protein_bind   loxP: Cre-mediated recombination occurs in the 8-bp core sequence (GCATACAT). Cre recombinase
   6812..6835    +  misc_feature   MCS (fragment): pBluescript multiple cloning site
   6835..7423    +  misc_feature   WPRE: woodchuck hepatitis virus posttranscriptional regulatory element
   7424..7443    +  misc_feature   MCS (fragment): pBluescript multiple cloning site
   7445..7945    +  CDS            nef (fragment): NEF_HV1LA - Experimental evidence at protein level: Swiss-Prot protein existence level 1. Extracellular Nef protein targets CD4(+) T-lymphocytes for apoptosis by interacting with CXCR4 surface receptors. From Human immunodeficiency virus type 1 group M subtype B (isolate Lai) (HIV-1).
   7952..8132    +  LTR            5' LTR (truncated): truncated 5' long terminal repeat (LTR) from HIV-1
   8194..8782    -  rep_origin     ori: high-copy-number ColE1/pMB1/pBR322/pUC origin of replication
   8953..9813    -  CDS            AmpR: β-lactamase; bla; confers resistance to ampicillin, carbenicillin, and related antibiotics
   9814..9918    -  promoter       AmpR promoter: bla
   9977..10029   -  misc_feature   bom (fragment): basis of mobility region from pBR322
>Addgene plasmid #89638 | pLenti-sgRNA-lib 2.0 | addgene full sequence | sequence record 203144 | Addgene NGS Result
GTCGCTGAGTAGTGCGCGAGCAAAATTTAAGCTACAACAAGGCAAGGCTTGACCGACAATTGCATGAAGA
ATCTGCTTAGGGTTAGGCGTTTTGCGCTGCTTCGCGATGTACGGGCCAGATATACGCGTTGACATTGATT
ATTGACTAGTTATTAATAGTAATCAATTACGGGGTCATTAGTTCATAGCCCATATATGGAGTTCCGCGTT
ACATAACTTACGGTAAATGGCCCGCCTGGCTGACCGCCCAACGACCCCCGCCCATTGACGTCAATAATGA
CGTATGTTCCCATAGTAACGCCAATAGGGACTTTCCATTGACGTCAATGGGTGGAGTATTTACGGTAAAC
TGCCCACTTGGCAGTACATCAAGTGTATCATATGCCAAGTACGCCCCCTATTGACGTCAATGACGGTAAA
TGGCCCGCCTGGCATTATGCCCAGTACATGACCTTATGGGACTTTCCTACTTGGCAGTACATCTACGTAT
TAGTCATCGCTATTACCATGGTGATGCGGTTTTGGCAGTACATCAATGGGCGTGGATAGCGGTTTGACTC
ACGGGGATTTCCAAGTCTCCACCCCATTGACGTCAATGGGAGTTTGTTTTGGCACCAAAATCAACGGGAC
TTTCCAAAATGTCGTAACAACTCCGCCCCATTGACGCAAATGGGCGGTAGGCGTGTACGGTGGGAGGTCT
ATATAAGCAGCGCGTTTTGCCTGTACTGGGTCTCTCTGGTTAGACCAGATCTGAGCCTGGGAGCTCTCTG
GCTAACTAGGGAACCCACTGCTTAAGCCTCAATAAAGCTTGCCTTGAGTGCTTCAAGTAGTGTGTGCCCG
TCTGTTGTGTGACTCTGGTAACTAGAGATCCCTCAGACCCTTTTAGTCAGTGTGGAAAATCTCTAGCAGT
GGCGCCCGAACAGGGACTTGAAAGCGAAAGGGAAACCAGAGGAGCTCTCTCGACGCAGGACTCGGCTTGC
TGAAGCGCGCACGGCAAGAGGCGAGGGGCGGCGACTGGTGAGTACGCCAAAAATTTTGACTAGCGGAGGC
TAGAAGGAGAGAGATGGGTGCGAGAGCGTCAGTATTAAGCGGGGGAGAATTAGATCGCGATGGGAAAAAA
TTCGGTTAAGGCCAGGGGGAAAGAAAAAATATAAATTAAAACATATAGTATGGGCAAGCAGGGAGCTAGA
ACGATTCGCAGTTAATCCTGGCCTGTTAGAAACATCAGAAGGCTGTAGACAAATACTGGGACAGCTACAA
CCATCCCTTCAGACAGGATCAGAAGAACTTAGATCATTATATAATACAGTAGCAACCCTCTATTGTGTGC
ATCAAAGGATAGAGATAAAAGACACCAAGGAAGCTTTAGACAAGATAGAGGAAGAGCAAAACAAAAGTAA
GACCACCGCACAGCAAGCGGCCGGCCGCTGATCTTCAGACCTGGAGGAGGAGATATGAGGGACAATTGGA
GAAGTGAATTATATAAATATAAAGTAGTAAAAATTGAACCATTAGGAGTAGCACCCACCAAGGCAAAGAG
AAGAGTGGTGCAGAGAGAAAAAAGAGCAGTGGGAATAGGAGCTTTGTTCCTTGGGTTCTTGGGAGCAGCA
GGAAGCACTATGGGCGCAGCGTCAATGACGCTGACGGTACAGGCCAGACAATTATTGTCTGGTATAGTGC
AGCAGCAGAACAATTTGCTGAGGGCTATTGAGGCGCAACAGCATCTGTTGCAACTCACAGTCTGGGGCAT
CAAGCAGCTCCAGGCAAGAATCCTGGCTGTGGAAAGATACCTAAAGGATCAACAGCTCCTGGGGATTTGG
GGTTGCTCTGGAAAACTCATTTGCACCACTGCTGTGCCTTGGAATGCTAGTTGGAGTAATAAATCTCTGG
AACAGATTTGGAATCACACGACCTGGATGGAGTGGGACAGAGAAATTAACAATTACACAAGCTTAATACA
CTCCTTAATTGAAGAATCGCAAAACCAGCAAGAAAAGAATGAACAAGAATTATTGGAATTAGATAAATGG
GCAAGTTTGTGGAATTGGTTTAACATAACAAATTGGCTGTGGTATATAAAATTATTCATAATGATAGTAG
GAGGCTTGGTAGGTTTAAGAATAGTTTTTGCTGTACTTTCTATAGTGAATAGAGTTAGGCAGGGATATTC
ACCATTATCGTTTCAGACCCACCTCCCAACCCCGAGGGGACCCGACAGGCCCGAAGGAATAGAAGAAGAA
GGTGGAGAGAGAGACAGAGACAGATCCATTCGATTAGTGAACGGATCGGCACTGCGTGCGCCAATTCTGC
AGACAAATGGCAGTATTCATCCACAATTTTAAAAGAAAAGGGGGGATTGGGGGGTACAGTGCAGGGGAAA
GAATAGTAGACATAATAGCAACAGACATACAAACTAAAGAATTACAAAAACAAATTACAAAAATTCAAAA
TTTTCGGGTTTATTACAGGGACAGCAGAGATCCAGTTTGGTTAGTACCGGGCCCGCTCTAGAGGTACCAA
GGTCTGGCAGGAAGAGGGCCTATTTCCCATGATTCCTTCATATTTGCATATACGATACAAGGCTGTTAGA
GAGATAATTAGAATTAATTTGACTGTAAACACAAAGATATTAGTACAAAATACGTGACGTAGAAAGTAAT
AATTTCTTGGGTAGTTTGCAGTTTTAAAATTATGTTTTAAAATGGACTATCATATGCTTACCGTAACTTG
AAAGTATTTCGATTTCTTGGCTTTATATATCTTGTGGAAAGGACGAAACACCGAGAGACGCTGGCTTATC
GAAATTAATACGACTCACTATAGGGAGACCCAAGCTGGCTAGTTAAGCTATCAACAAGTTTGTACAAAAA
AGCTGAACGAGAAACGTAAAATGATATAAATATCAATATATTAAATTAGATTTTGCATAAAAAACAGACT
ACATAATACTGTAAAACACAACATATCCAGTCACTATGAATCAACTACTTAGATGGTATTAGTGACCTGT
AGTCGACCGACAGCCTTCCAAATGTTCTTCGGGTGATGCTGCCAACTTAGTCGACCGACAGCCTTCCAAA
TGTTCTTCTCAAACGGAATCGTCGTATCCAGCCTACTCGCTATTGTCCTCAATGCCGTATTAAATCATAA
AAAGAAATAAGAAAAAGAGGTGCGAGCCTCTTTTTTGTGTGACAAAATAAAAACATCTACCTATTCATAT
ACGCTAGTGTCATAGTCCTGAAAATCATCTGCATCAAGAACAATTTCACAACTCTTATACTTTTCTCTTA
CAAGTCGTTCGGCTTCATCTGGATTTTCAGCCTCTATACTTACTAAACGTGATAAAGTTTCTGTAATTTC
TACTGTATCGACCTGCAGACTGGCTGTGTATAAGGGAGCCTGACATTTATATTCCCCAGAACATCAGGTT
AATGGCGTTTTTGATGTCATTTTCGCGGTGGCTGAGATCAGCCACTTCTTCCCCGATAACGGAGACCGGC
ACACTGGCCATATCGGTGGTCATCATGCGCCAGCTTTCATCCCCGATATGCACCACCGGGTAAAGTTCAC
GGGAGACTTTATCTGACAGCAGACGTGCACTGGCCAGGGGGATCACCATCCGTCGCCCGGGCGTGTCAAT
AATATCACTCTGTACATCCACAAACAGACGATAACGGCTCTCTCTTTTATAGGTGTAAACCTTAAACTGC
ATTTCACCAGCCCCTGTTCTCGTCAGCAAAAGAGCCGTTCATTTCAATAAACCGGGCGACCTCAGCCATC
CCTTCCTGATTTTCCGCTTTCCAGCGTTCGGCACGCAGACGACGGGCTTCATTCTGCATGGTTGTGCTTA
CCAGACCGGAGATATTGACATCATATATGCCTTGAGCAACTGATAGCTGTCGCTGTCAACTGTCACTGTA
ATACGCTGCTTCATAGCATACCTCTTTTTGACATACTTCGGGTATACATATCAGTATATATTCTTATACC
GCAAAAATCAGCGCGCAAATACGCATACTGTTATCTGGCTTTTAGTAAGCCGGATCCACGCGGCGTTTAC
GCCCCCCCTGCCACTCATCGCAGTACTGTTGTAATTCATTAAGCATTCTGCCGACATGGAAGCCATCACA
AACGGCATGATGAACCTGAATCGCCAGCGGCATCAGCACCTTGTCGCCTTGCGTATAATATTTGCCCATG
GTGAAAACGGGGGCGAAGAAGTTGTCCATATTGGCCACGTTTAAATCAAAACTGGTGAAACTCACCCAGG
GATTGGCTGAGACGAAAAACATATTCTCAATAAACCCTTTAGGGAAATAGGCCAGGTTTTCACCGTAACA
CGCCACATCTTGCGAATATATGTGTAGAAACTGCCGGAAATCGTCGTGGTATTCACTCCAGAGCGATGAA
AACGTTTCAGTTTGCTCATGGAAAACGGTGTAACAAGGGTGAACACTATCCCATATCACCAGCTCACCGT
CTTTCATTGCCATACGGAATTCCGGATGAGCATTCATCAGGCGGGCAAGAATGTGAATAAAGGCCGGATA
AAACTTGTGCTTATTTTTCTTTACGGTCTTTAAAAAGGCCGTAATATCCAGCTGAACGGTCTGGTTATAG
GTACATTGAGCAACTGACTGAAATGCCTCAAAATGTTCTTTACGATGCCATTGGGATATATCAACGGTGG
TATATCCAGTGATTTTTTTCTCCATTTTAGCTTCCTTAGCTCCTGAAAATCTCGATAACTCAAAAAATAC
GCCCGGTAGTGATCTTATTTCATTATGGTGAAAGTTGGAACCTCTTACGTGCCGATCAACGTCTCATTTT
CGCCAAAAGTTGGCCCAGGGCTTCCCGGTATCAACAGGGACACCAGGATTTATTTATTCTGCGAAGTGAT
CTTCCGTCACAGGTATTTATTCGGCGCAAAGTGCGTCGGGTGATGCTGCCAACTTAGTCGACTACAGGTC
ACTAATACCATCTAAGTAGTTGATTCATAGTGACTGGATATGTTGTGTTTTACAGTATTATGTAGTCTGT
TTTTTATGCAAAATCTAATTTAATATATTGATATTTATATCATTTTACGTTTCTCGTTCAGCTTTCTTGT
ACAAAGTGGTTGATCTAGAGGGCCCGCGGTTCGAACGTCTCTGTTTAAGAGCTATGCTGGAAACAGCATA
GCAAGTTTAAATAAGGCTAGTCCGTTATCAACTTGAAAAAGTGGCACCGAGTCGGTGCTTTTTTTCTCGA
GGTCGACGGTATCGATAAGCTCGCTTCACGAGATTCCAGCAGGTCGAGGGACCTAATAACTTCGTATAGC
ATACATTATACGAAGTTATATTAAGGGTTCCAAGCTTAAGCGGCCGCGTGGATAACCGTATTACCGCCAT
GCATTAGTTATTAATAGTAATCAATTACGGGGTCATTAGTTCATAGCCCATATATGGAGTTCCGCGTTAC
ATAACTTACGGTAAATGGCCCGCCTGGCTGACCGCCCAACGACCCCCGCCCATTGACGTCAATAATGACG
TATGTTCCCATAGTAACGCCAATAGGGACTTTCCATTGACGTCAATGGGTGGAGTATTTACGGTAAACTG
CCCACTTGGCAGTACATCAAGTGTATCATATGCCAAGTACGCCCCCTATTGACGTCAATGACGGTAAATG
GCCCGCCTGGCATTATGCCCAGTACATGACCTTATGGGACTTTCCTACTTGGCAGTACATCTACGTATTA
GTCATCGCTATTACCATGGTGATGCGGTTTTGGCAGTACATCAATGGGCGTGGATAGCGGTTTGACTCAC
GGGGATTTCCAAGTCTCCACCCCATTGACGTCAATGGGAGTTTGTTTTGGCACCAAAATCAACGGGACTT
TCCAAAATGTCGTAACAACTCCGCCCCATTGACGCAAATGGGCGGTAGGCGTGTACGGTGGGAGGTCTAT
ATAAGCAGAGCTGGTTTAGTGAACCGTCAGATCCGCTAGCGCTACCGGTCGCCACCATGGTGAGCAAGGG
CGAGGAGCTGTTCACCGGGGTGGTGCCCATCCTGGTCGAGCTGGACGGCGACGTAAACGGCCACAAGTTC
AGCGTGTCCGGCGAGGGCGAGGGCGATGCCACCTACGGCAAGCTGACCCTGAAGTTCATCTGCACCACCG
GCAAGCTGCCCGTGCCCTGGCCCACCCTCGTGACCACCCTGACCTACGGCGTGCAGTGCTTCAGCCGCTA
CCCCGACCACATGAAGCAGCACGACTTCTTCAAGTCCGCCATGCCCGAAGGCTACGTCCAGGAGCGCACC
ATCTTCTTCAAGGACGACGGCAACTACAAGACCCGCGCCGAGGTGAAGTTCGAGGGCGACACCCTGGTGA
ACCGCATCGAGCTGAAGGGCATCGACTTCAAGGAGGACGGCAACATCCTGGGGCACAAGCTGGAGTACAA
CTACAACAGCCACAACGTCTATATCATGGCCGACAAGCAGAAGAACGGCATCAAGGTGAACTTCAAGATC
CGCCACAACATCGAGGACGGCAGCGTGCAGCTCGCCGACCACTACCAGCAGAACACCCCCATCGGCGACG
GCCCCGTGCTGCTGCCCGACAACCACTACCTGAGCACCCAGTCCGCCCTGAGCAAAGACCCCAACGAGAA
GCGCGATCACATGGTCCTGCTGGAGTTCGTGACCGCCGCCGGGATCACTCTCGGCATGGACGAGCTGTAC
AAGTAGGAATTCGTCGAGGGACCTAATAACTTCGTATAGCATACATTATACGAAGTTATACATGTTTAAG
GGTTCCGGTTCCACTAGGTACAATTCGATATCAAGCTTATCGATAATCAACCTCTGGATTACAAAATTTG
TGAAAGATTGACTGGTATTCTTAACTATGTTGCTCCTTTTACGCTATGTGGATACGCTGCTTTAATGCCT
TTGTATCATGCTATTGCTTCCCGTATGGCTTTCATTTTCTCCTCCTTGTATAAATCCTGGTTGCTGTCTC
TTTATGAGGAGTTGTGGCCCGTTGTCAGGCAACGTGGCGTGGTGTGCACTGTGTTTGCTGACGCAACCCC
CACTGGTTGGGGCATTGCCACCACCTGTCAGCTCCTTTCCGGGACTTTCGCTTTCCCCCTCCCTATTGCC
ACGGCGGAACTCATCGCCGCCTGCCTTGCCCGCTGCTGGACAGGGGCTCGGCTGTTGGGCACTGACAATT
CCGTGGTGTTGTCGGGGAAATCATCGTCCTTTCCTTGGCTGCTCGCCTGTGTTGCCACCTGGATTCTGCG
CGGGACGTCCTTCTGCTACGTCCCTTCGGCCCTCAATCCAGCGGACCTTCCTTCCCGCGGCCTGCTGCCG
GCTCTGCGGCCTCTTCCGCGTCTTCGCCTTCGCCCTCAGACGAGTCGGATCTCCCTTTGGGCCGCCTCCC
CGCATCGATACCGTCGACCTCGATCGAGACCTAGAAAAACATGGAGCAATCACAAGTAGCAATACAGCAG
CTACCAATGCTGATTGTGCCTGGCTAGAAGCACAAGAGGAGGAGGAGGTGGGTTTTCCAGTCACACCTCA
GGTACCTTTAAGACCAATGACTTACAAGGCAGCTGTAGATCTTAGCCACTTTTTAAAAGAAAAGGGGGGA
CTGGAAGGGCTAATTCACTCCCAACGAAGACAAGATATCCTTGATCTGTGGATCTACCACACACAAGGCT
ACTTCCCTGATTGGCAGAACTACACACCAGGGCCAGGGATCAGATATCCACTGACCTTTGGATGGTGCTA
CAAGCTAGTACCAGTTGAGCAAGAGAAGGTAGAAGAAGCCAATGAAGGAGAGAACACCCGCTTGTTACAC
CCTGTGAGCCTGCATGGGATGGATGACCCGGAGAGAGAAGTATTAGAGTGGAGGTTTGACAGCCGCCTAG
CATTTCATCACATGGCCCGAGAGCTGCATCCGGACTGTACTGGGTCTCTCTGGTTAGACCAGATCTGAGC
CTGGGAGCTCTCTGGCTAACTAGGGAACCCACTGCTTAAGCCTCAATAAAGCTTGCCTTGAGTGCTTCAA
GTAGTGTGTGCCCGTCTGTTGTGTGACTCTGGTAACTAGAGATCCCTCAGACCCTTTTAGTCAGTGTGGA
AAATCTCTAGCAGCATGTGAGCAAAAGGCCAGCAAAAGGCCAGGAACCGTAAAAAGGCCGCGTTGCTGGC
GTTTTTCCATAGGCTCCGCCCCCCTGACGAGCATCACAAAAATCGACGCTCAAGTCAGAGGTGGCGAAAC
CCGACAGGACTATAAAGATACCAGGCGTTTCCCCCTGGAAGCTCCCTCGTGCGCTCTCCTGTTCCGACCC
TGCCGCTTACCGGATACCTGTCCGCCTTTCTCCCTTCGGGAAGCGTGGCGCTTTCTCATAGCTCACGCTG
TAGGTATCTCAGTTCGGTGTAGGTCGTTCGCTCCAAGCTGGGCTGTGTGCACGAACCCCCCGTTCAGCCC
GACCGCTGCGCCTTATCCGGTAACTATCGTCTTGAGTCCAACCCGGTAAGACACGACTTATCGCCACTGG
CAGCAGCCACTGGTAACAGGATTAGCAGAGCGAGGTATGTAGGCGGTGCTACAGAGTTCTTGAAGTGGTG
GCCTAACTACGGCTACACTAGAAGAACAGTATTTGGTATCTGCGCTCTGCTGAAGCCAGTTACCTTCGGA
AAAAGAGTTGGTAGCTCTTGATCCGGCAAACAAACCACCGCTGGTAGCGGTGGTTTTTTTGTTTGCAAGC
AGCAGATTACGCGCAGAAAAAAAGGATCTCAAGAAGATCCTTTGATCTTTTCTACGGGGTCTGACGCTCA
GTGGAACGAAAACTCACGTTAAGGGATTTTGGTCATGAGATTATCAAAAAGGATCTTCACCTAGATCCTT
TTAAATTAAAAATGAAGTTTTAAATCAATCTAAAGTATATATGAGTAAACTTGGTCTGACAGTTACCAAT
GCTTAATCAGTGAGGCACCTATCTCAGCGATCTGTCTATTTCGTTCATCCATAGTTGCCTGACTCCCCGT
CGTGTAGATAACTACGATACGGGAGGGCTTACCATCTGGCCCCAGTGCTGCAATGATACCGCGAGACCCA
CGCTCACCGGCTCCAGATTTATCAGCAATAAACCAGCCAGCCGGAAGGGCCGAGCGCAGAAGTGGTCCTG
CAACTTTATCCGCCTCCATCCAGTCTATTAATTGTTGCCGGGAAGCTAGAGTAAGTAGTTCGCCAGTTAA
TAGTTTGCGCAACGTTGTTGCCATTGCTACAGGCATCGTGGTGTCACGCTCGTCGTTTGGTATGGCTTCA
TTCAGCTCCGGTTCCCAACGATCAAGGCGAGTTACATGATCCCCCATGTTGTGCAAAAAAGCGGTTAGCT
CCTTCGGTCCTCCGATCGTTGTCAGAAGTAAGTTGGCCGCAGTGTTATCACTCATGGTTATGGCAGCACT
GCATAATTCTCTTACTGTCATGCCATCCGTAAGATGCTTTTCTGTGACTGGTGAGTACTCAACCAAGTCA
TTCTGAGAATAGTGTATGCGGCGACCGAGTTGCTCTTGCCCGGCGTCAATACGGGATAATACCGCGCCAC
ATAGCAGAACTTTAAAAGTGCTCATCATTGGAAAACGTTCTTCGGGGCGAAAACTCTCAAGGATCTTACC
GCTGTTGAGATCCAGTTCGATGTAACCCACTCGTGCACCCAACTGATCTTCAGCATCTTTTACTTTCACC
AGCGTTTCTGGGTGAGCAAAAACAGGAAGGCAAAATGCCGCAAAAAAGGGAATAAGGGCGACACGGAAAT
GTTGAATACTCATACTCTTCCTTTTTCAATATTATTGAAGCATTTATCAGGGTTATTGTCTCATGAGCGG
ATACATATTTGAATGTATTTAGAAAAATAAACAAATAGGGGTTCCGCGCACATTTCCCCGAAAAGTGCCA
CCTGACGTCGACGGATCGGGAGATCTCCCGATCCCCTATGGTGCACTCTCAGTACAATCTGCTCTGATGC
CGCATAGTTAAGCCAGTATCTGCTCCCTGCTTGTGTGTTGGAG
